>Addgene plasmid #23994 | pTOPO-rRNA-5‘ETS 347 to 631 | addgene partial sequence | sequence record 36197 | M13rev
CTCGGATCCACTAGTAACGGCCGCCAGTGTGCTGGAATTCGCCCTTGAATAGCCGGTCGCAAGACTGTGA
TTCTTCAAGTGTAACCTCCTCTCAAATCAGCGATATCAAACGTACCATTCCGTGAAACACCGGGGTATCT
GTTTGGTGGAACCTGATTAGAGGAAACTCAAAGAATGCTATGGTATGGTGACGGAGTGCGCTGGTCAAGA
GTGTAAAAGCTTTTTGAACAGAGAGCATTTCCGGCAGCAGAGAGACCTGAAAAAGCAATTTTTCTGGAAT
TTCAGCTGTTTCCAAACTCAATAAGTATCTTCTAGCAAGAGGGAATAGGAAGGGCGAATTCTGCAGATAT
CCATCACACTGGCGGCCGCTCGAGCATGCATCTAGAGGGCCCAATTCGCCCTATAGTGAGTCGTATTACA
ATTCACTGGCCGTCGTTTTACAACGTCGTGACTGGGAAAACCCTGGCGTTACCCAACTTAATCGCCTTGC
AGCACATCCCCCTTTCGCCAGCTGGCGTAATAGCGAAGAGGCCCGCACCGATCGCCCTTCCCAACAGTTG
CGCAGCCTGAATGGCGAATGG
[124 nt withheld, positions 582-705]
C
[91 nt withheld, positions 707-797]
A
[49 nt withheld, positions 799-847]
CCTTTGACGTTGGAGTCCACGTTCTTT
[37 nt withheld, positions 875-911]
ACCCTATCTCGGTCTAT
