[The description below was written by a language model from this plasmid's Addgene catalogue record.]
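Description:
pTOPO-rRNA-5'ETS 347 to 631 is a small bacterial cloning plasmid built on a commercial TOPO vector backbone of roughly 4 kb. It is maintained in standard E. coli cloning strains as a high-copy plasmid under ampicillin selection. The record classifies it purely as a bacterial TOPO cloning vector. No feature table is provided, so the origin of replication, any promoters flanking the cloning site and any additional markers on the backbone are not stated.

The insert is a 284 bp unmutated fragment of Saccharomyces cerevisiae ribosomal DNA, corresponding to nucleotides 347 to 631 of the 5' external transcribed spacer (5'ETS). The 5'ETS is the leader region at the start of the primary pre-rRNA transcript made by RNA polymerase I. It is removed during early processing steps that depend on the small subunit (SSU) processome. The fragment was introduced by TOPO cloning, in which a PCR product is joined directly to a topoisomerase-activated linear vector. It lies between the M13 reverse and M13 forward primer sites, which are used to sequence it, with M13 reverse listed at the 5' end.

The record does not state a specific purpose or the insert's orientation relative to any vector promoter. The associated study concerns the link between RNA polymerase I transcription and pre-rRNA processing through SSU processome components. A cloned 5'ETS segment of this kind would plausibly serve as a defined template or probe source for detecting this region of the rDNA or pre-rRNA, but that use is an inference rather than a recorded fact.
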