Addgene plasmid #23994: pTOPO-rRNA-5‘ETS 347 to 631
Depositing lab: Susan Baserga. Depositing organization: Yale University. Publication: RNA polymerase I transcription and pre-rRNA processing are linked by specific SSU processome components. Gallagher JE, Dunbar DA, Granneman S, Mitchell BM, Osheim Y, Beyer AL, Baserga SJ. Genes Dev. 2004 Oct 15. 18(20):2506-17. 10.1101/gad.1226604 PubMed 15489292.
Backbone
  Vector backbone: pTOPO
  Backbone manufacturer: Invitrogen
  Backbone size w/o insert (bp): 4000
  Vector type: Bacterial Cloning - TOPO
Growth in bacteria
  Bacterial resistance: Ampicillin, 100 μg/mL
  Growth temperature: 37°C
  Growth strain: DH5alpha
  Growth instructions: TOP10 or other E. coli strain
  Copy number: High Copy
Gene/Insert
  Gene/Insert name: rRNA 5'ETS ntds 347 to 631
  Species: S. cerevisiae (budding yeast)
  Insert size (bp): 284
  Mutation: None
  GenBank ID: FN393078
  Cloning method: TOPO Cloning
  Sequencing primers: 5′ M13R; 3′ M13F
Terms and licenses: Academic/Nonprofit Terms; Industry Terms: Not Available to Industry
How to cite: pTOPO-rRNA-5‘ETS 347 to 631 was a gift from Susan Baserga (Addgene plasmid # 23994 ; http://n2t.net/addgene:23994 ; RRID:Addgene_23994)
